Addgene plasmid #21922: MuHKII-pGFPN3
Depositing lab: Hossein Ardehali. Depositing organization: Northwestern University. Publication: Glucose phosphorylation and mitochondrial binding are required for the protective effects of hexokinases I and II. Sun L, Shukair S, Naik TJ, Moazed F, Ardehali H. Mol Cell Biol. 2008 Feb . 28(3):1007-17. 10.1128/MCB.00224-07 PubMed 18039843.
Backbone
  Vector backbone: pGFP-N3
  Backbone size w/o insert (bp): 4700
  Vector type: Mammalian Expression
  Selectable markers: Neomycin (select with G418)
Growth in bacteria
  Bacterial resistance: Kanamycin, 50 μg/mL
  Growth temperature: 37°C
  Growth strain: DH5alpha
  Growth instructions: DH5alpha, HB101, and other general purpose strains.
  Copy number: High Copy
Gene/Insert
  Gene/Insert name: Mutant huamn HKII (with a mutation in the catalytic site in the C-terminal half of the enzyme) in pGFP-N3
  Species: H. sapiens (human)
  Insert size (bp): 2751
  Mutation: This is the full length human HKII cDNA sequence with C->A (D209A and D657A) mutations in the catalytic sites of the enzyme in the N- and C-halves. The cDNA is cloned into pGFP-N3
  GenBank ID: NM_000189
  Entrez Gene: HK2 (a.k.a. HKII, HXK2)
  Tag / fusion protein: GFP (C terminal on insert)
  Cloning method: Restriction Enzyme; 5′ cloning site EcoRI (not destroyed); 3′ cloning site BamHI (not destroyed)
  Sequencing primers: 5′ NA
Terms and licenses: Academic/Nonprofit Terms; Industry Terms: Not Available to Industry
How to cite: MuHKII-pGFPN3 was a gift from Hossein Ardehali (Addgene plasmid # 21922 ; http://n2t.net/addgene:21922 ; RRID:Addgene_21922)
