[The description below was written by a language model from this plasmid's Addgene catalogue record and the feature table of its GenBank file.]
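Description:
MuHKII-pGFPN3 is a mammalian expression plasmid built on the pGFP-N3 backbone (about 4.7 kb without insert) that encodes a catalytically mutated form of human hexokinase II (HK2) fused to GFP. The roughly 2.75 kb insert is the full-length human HKII cDNA, cloned between EcoRI and BamHI sites that both remain intact, so that GFP sits at the C terminus of the enzyme. The mutation field describes two alanine substitutions, D209A and D657A, placed in the catalytic sites of the N-terminal and C-terminal halves of the protein. The insert name mentions only the C-terminal half, so the record is slightly inconsistent on this point. The plasmid is maintained at high copy in general-purpose E. coli strains under kanamycin selection, and a neomycin resistance marker allows G418 selection of transfected mammalian cells. The promoter driving the fusion is not stated in the record.

The associated study concerns whether glucose phosphorylation and mitochondrial binding are needed for the protective effects of hexokinases I and II. This suggests the construct serves as a mutant for testing the contribution of catalytic activity, with the GFP tag allowing expression and subcellular localisation to be followed by fluorescence.

The sequence record held for this plasmid covers only a 735 bp fragment rather than the whole construct. It annotates just a Kozak consensus for translation initiation near its start and a Shine-Dalgarno-like motif further in, which is probably an incidental sequence match. The backbone elements, the GFP coding region and the mutated codons are therefore not documented by the feature table.
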