LOCUS       Exported 735 bp ds-DNA linear SYN 29-MAY-2021
DEFINITION  synthetic linear DNA
ACCESSION   .
VERSION     .
KEYWORDS    MuHKII-pGFPN3
SOURCE      synthetic DNA construct
  ORGANISM  synthetic DNA construct
REFERENCE   1 (bases 1 to 735)
  AUTHORS   Sun L, Shukair S, Naik TJ, Moazed F, Ardehali H
  TITLE     Glucose phosphorylation and mitochondrial binding are required for
            the protective effects of hexokinases I and II.
  JOURNAL   Mol Cell Biol. 2008 Feb . 28(3):1007-17.
  PUBMED    18039843
REFERENCE   2 (bases 1 to 735)
  AUTHORS   .
  TITLE     Direct Submission
  JOURNAL   Exported May 29, 2021 from SnapGene Server 1.1.58
            http://www.snapgene.com
FEATURES             Location/Qualifiers
     source          1..735
                     /organism="synthetic DNA construct"
                     /mol_type="other DNA"
     regulatory      19..28
                     /regulatory_class="other"
                     /note="vertebrate consensus sequence for strong initiation
                     of translation (Kozak, 1987)"
     RBS             324..332
                     /label=Shine-Dalgarno sequence
                     /note="full consensus sequence for ribosome-binding sites
                     upstream of start codons in E. coli; complementary to a
                     region in the 3' end of the 16S rRNA (Chen et al., 1994)"
ORIGIN
        1 gctcctcgcc cttgctcacc atggtggcga tggatcctcg ctgtccagcc tcacggatgc
       61 ggcaggccac agcagtgatg agcgccgccc ccttcccgct gccatcctct gactgcagga
      121 aagacacatc acatttcgga gccaggtcct tcactgtctc atgcatgact ttggcaaagt
      181 gaggatgtag cttgtagagg gtcccatcca cacccactgt cactttgaga gcgtccagcc
      241 cacggttttc tcgtatcctg tccaccacag cggccatgcc tgcgccacag agctgggctg
      301 cccgccgggc caccacagtg cacacctcct taacaatgat gctgtcgtca caggtgctct
      361 caagccctaa gtgttgcagg atggctcgga cttgcagcag ggccaggcag tcactctcaa
      421 tctgagacaa gaacttggtt tcaaagatgc cccttgtctt gagccgctct gagatgcggc
      481 ctcggaagag cagtccacgc ttggtgaaat cgatgagaat gttacggaca atctcaccca
      541 ggtacattcc actgatcatt ttctcgaacc tctgcttgcc cgggttgagt gaaagctcat
      601 ccacagccac atcaaattct gtgcggaagt catctangca tccattgtcc ccgaangncc
      661 cccattccat gttcacacac atccgcccct cttctccttc caccagttcc acattgcgca
      721 tcncctncat gtagc
//
