>Addgene plasmid #21922 | MuHKII-pGFPN3 | addgene partial sequence | sequence record 27704 | hHKII-F 5'-acttcttggccttggacctt-3'
CGGGCCNCTGTCGTGTTCGGAATGGGAAGTGGGGTGGAGTGGAGATGCACAACAAGATCTACGCCATCCC
GCAGGAGGTCATGCACGGCACCGGGGACGAGCTCTTTGACCACATTGTCCAGTGCATCGCGGACTTCCTC
GAGTACATGGGCATGAAGGGCGTGTCCCTGCCTCTGGGTTTTACCTTCTCCTTCCCCTGCCAGCAGAACA
GCCTGGACGAGAGCATCCTCCTCAAGTGGACAAAAGGCTTCAAGGCATCTGGCTGCGAGGGCGAGGACGT
GGTGACCCTGCTGAAGGAAGCGATCCACCGGCGAGAGGAGTTTGACCTGGATGTGGTTGCTGTGGTGAAC
GCCACAGTCGGAACTATGATGACCTGTGGCTTTGAAGACCCTCACTGTGAAGTTGGCCTCATTGTTGGCA
CGGGCAGCAATGCCTGCTACATGGAGGAGATGCGCAATGTGGAACTGGTGGAAGGAGAAGAGGGGCGGAT
GTGTGTGAACATGGAATGGGGGGCCTTCGGGGACAATGGATGCCTAGATGACTTCCGCACAGAATTTGAT
GTGGCTGTGGATGAGCTTTCACTCAACCCGGGCAAGCAGAGGTTCGAGAAAATGATCAGTGGAATGTACC
TGGGTGAGATTGTCCGTAACATTCTCATCGATTTCACCAAGCGTGGACTGCTCTTCCGAGGCCGCATCTC
AGAGCGGCTCAAGACAAGGGGCATCTTTGAAACCAAGTTCTTGTCTCAGATTGAGAGTGACTGCCTGGCC
NTGCTGCAGTCCNACCATCCTGCACACTTAGGCTTGAGACACCTGTGACACNCATCNTGTTAA
