>Addgene plasmid #21922 | MuHKII-pGFPN3 | addgene partial sequence | sequence record 27706 | 21922 with CMV-F
GCTGGTTTAGTGACCGTCAGATCCGCTAGCGCTACCGGACTCAGATCTCGAGCTCAAGCTTCGAATTCAT
GATTGCCTCGCATCTGCTTGCCTACTTCTTCACGGAGCTCAACCATGACCAAGTGCAGAAGGTTGACCAG
TATCTCTACCACATGCGCCTCTCTGATGAGACCCTCTTGGAGATCTCTAAGCGGTTCCGCAAGGAGATGG
AGAAAGGGCTTGGAGCCACCACTCACCCTACTGCAGCAGTGAAGATGCTGCCCACCTTTGTGAGGTCCAC
TCCAGATGGGACAGAACACGGAGAGTTCCTGGCTCTGGATCTTGGAGGGACCAACTTCCGTGTGCTTTGG
GTGAAGGTAACGGACAATGGGCTCCAGAAGGTGGAGATGGAGAATCAGATCTATGCCATCCCTGAGGACA
TCATGCGAGGCAGTGGCACCCAGCTGTTTGACCACATTGCCGAATGCCTGGCTAACTTCATGGATAAGCT
ACAAATCAAAGACAAGAAGCTCCCACTGGGTTTTACCTTCTCGTTCCCCTGCCACCAGACTAAACTAGAC
GAGAGTTTCCTGGTCTCATGGACCAAGGGATTCAAGTCCAGTGGAGTGGAAGGCAGAGACGTTGTGGCTC
TGATCCGGAAGGCCATCCAGAGGAGAGGGGACTTTTGATNTCGACATTGTGGCTGTGGTGAATGCCACAG
TTGGGACCATGATGACCTGTGGTTATGATGACCACAACTGTGAGATTGGTCTCATTGTGGGCA
